>Addgene plasmid #184902 | pMRX-No-HaloTag7-mGFP-LC3-mRFP | addgene full sequence | sequence record 364036 | Addgene NGS Result
ACATTACCGCCATGTTGACATTGATTATTGACTAGTTATTAATAGTAATCAATTACGGGGTCATTAGTTC
ATAGCCCATATATGGAGTTCCGCGTTACATAACTTACGGTAAATGGCCCGCCTGGCTGACCGCCCAACGA
CCCCCGCCCATTGACGTCAATAATGACGTATGTTCCCATAGTAACGCCAATAGGGACTTTCCATTGACGT
CAATGGGTGGAGTATTTACGGTAAACTGCCCACTTGGCAGTACATCAAGTGTATCATATGCCAAGTACGC
CCCCTATTGACGTCAATGACGGTAAATGGCCCGCCTGGCATTATGCCCAGTACATGACCTTATGGGACTT
TCCTACTTGGCAGTACATCTACGTATTAGTCATCGCTATTACCATGCTAGAGAACCATCAGATGTTTCCA
GGGTGCCCCAAGGACCTGAAATGACCCTGTGCCTTATTTGAACTAACCAATCAGTTCGCTTCTCGCTTCT
GTTCGCGCGCTTCTGCTCCCCGAGCTCAATAAAAGAGCCCACAACCCCTCACTCGGCGCGCCAGTCCTCC
GATTGACTGAGTCGCCCGGGTACCCGTGTATCCAATAAACCCTCTTGCAGTTGCATCCGACTTGTGGTCT
CGCTGTTCCTTGGGAGGGTCTCCTCTGAGTGATTGACTACCCGTCAGCGGGGGTCTTTCATTTGGGGGCT
CGTCCGGGATCGGGAGACCCCTGCCCAGGGACCACCGACCCACCACCGGGAGGTAAGCTGGCCAGCAACT
TATCTGTGTCTGTCCGATTGTCTAGTGTCTATGACTGATTTTATGCGCCTGCGTCGGTACTAGTTAGCTA
ACTAGCTCTGTATCTGGCGGACCCGTGGTGGAACTGACGAGTTCGGAACACCCGGCCGCAACCCTGGGAG
ACGTCCCAGGGACTTCGGGGGCCGTTTTTGTGGCCCGACCTGAGTCCAAAAATCCCGATCGTTTTGGACT
CTTTGGTGCACCCCCCTTAGAGGAGGGATATGTGGTTCTGGTAGGAGACGAGAACCTAAAACAGTTCCCG
CCTCCGTCTGAATTTTTGCTTTCGGTTTGGGACCGAAGCCGCGCCGCGCGTCTTGTCTGCTGCAGCATCG
TTCTGTGTTGTCTCTGTCTGACTGTGTTTCTGTATTTGTCTGAAAATATGGGCCCGGGCCAGACTGTTAC
CACTCCCTTAAGTTTGACCTTAGGTCACTGGAAAGATGTCGAGCGGATCGCTCACAACCAGTCGGTAGAT
GTCAAGAAGAGACGTTGGGTTACCTTCTGCTCTGCAGAATGGCCAACCTTTAACGTCGGATGGCCGCGAG
ACGGCACCTTTAACCGAGACCTCATCACCCAGGTTAAGATCAAGGTCTTTTCACCTGGCCCGCATGGACA
CCCAGACCAGGTCCCCTACATCGTGACCTGGGAAGCCTTGGCTTTTGACCCCCCTCCCTGGGTCAAGCCC
TTTGTACACCCTAAGCCTCCGCCTCCTCTTCCTCCATCCGCCCCGTCTCTCCCCCTTGAACCTCCTCGTT
CGACCCCGCCTCGATCCTCCCTTTATCCAGCCCTCACTCCTTCTCTAGGCGCCCCCATATGGCCATATGA
GATCTTATATGGGGCACCCCCGCCCCTTGTAAACTTCCCTGACCCTGACATGACAAGAGTTACTAACAGC
CCCTCTCTCCAAGCTCACTTACAGGCTCTCTACTTAGTCCAGCACGAAGTCTGGAGACCTCTGGCGGCAG
CCTACCAAGAACAACTGGACCGACCGGTGGTACCTCACCCTTACCGAGTCGGCGACACAGTGTGGGTCCG
CCGACACCAGACTAAGAACCTAGAACCTCGCTGGAAAGGACCTTACACAGTCCTGCTGACCACCCCCACC
GCCCTCAAAGTAGACGGCATCGCAGCTTGGATACACGCCGCCCACGTGAAGGCTGCCGACCCCGGGGGTG
GACCATCCTCTAGACTGCCGGATCTGCCATCGATATAAAGCTTGCCACCATGGAAATCGGTACTGGCTTT
CCATTCGACCCCCATTATGTGGAAGTCCTGGGCGAGCGCATGCACTACGTCGATGTTGGTCCGCGCGATG
GCACCCCTGTGCTGTTCCTGCACGGTAACCCGACCTCCTCCTACGTGTGGCGCAACATCATCCCGCATGT
TGCACCGACCCATCGCTGCATTGCTCCAGACCTGATCGGTATGGGCAAATCCGACAAACCAGACCTGGGT
TATTTCTTCGACGACCACGTCCGCTTCATGGATGCCTTCATCGAAGCCCTGGGTCTGGAAGAGGTCGTCC
TGGTCATTCACGACTGGGGCTCCGCTCTGGGTTTCCACTGGGCCAAGCGCAATCCAGAGCGCGTCAAAGG
TATTGCATTTATGGAGTTCATCCGCCCTATCCCGACCTGGGACGAATGGCCAGAATTTGCCCGCGAGACC
TTCCAGGCCTTCCGCACCACCGACGTCGGCCGCAAGCTGATCATCGATCAGAACGTTTTTATCGAGGGTA
CGCTGCCGATGGGTGTCGTCCGCCCGCTGACTGAAGTCGAGATGGACCATTACCGCGAGCCGTTCCTGAA
TCCTGTTGACCGCGAGCCACTGTGGCGCTTCCCAAACGAGCTGCCAATCGCCGGTGAGCCAGCGAACATC
GTCGCGCTGGTCGAAGAATACATGGACTGGCTGCACCAGTCCCCTGTCCCGAAGCTGCTGTTCTGGGGCA
CCCCAGGCGTTCTGATCCCACCGGCCGAAGCCGCTCGCCTGGCCAAAAGCCTGCCTAACTGCAAGGCTGT
GGACATCGGCCCAGGTCTGAATCTGCTGCAAGAAGACAACCCGGACCTGATCGGCAGCGAGATCGCGCGC
TGGCTGTCTACTCTGGAGATTTCCGGTGGTTCAGGCTCGGGATCCGGGGTGAGCAAGGGCGAGGAGCTGT
TCACCGGGGTGGTGCCCATCCTGGTCGAGCTGGACGGCGACGTAAACGGCCACAAGTTCAGCGTGTCCGG
CGAGGGCGAGGGCGATGCCACCTACGGCAAGCTGACCCTGAAGTTCATCTGCACCACCGGCAAGCTGCCC
GTGCCCTGGCCCACCCTCGTGACCACCCTGACCTACGGCGTGCAGTGCTTCAGCCGCTACCCCGACCACA
TGAAGCAGCACGACTTCTTCAAGTCCGCCATGCCCGAAGGCTACGTCCAGGAGCGCACCATCTTCTTCAA
GGACGACGGCAACTACAAGACCCGCGCCGAGGTGAAGTTCGAGGGCGACACCCTGGTGAACCGCATCGAG
CTGAAGGGCATCGACTTCAAGGAGGACGGCAACATCCTGGGGCACAAGCTGGAGTACAACTACAACAGCC
ACAACGTCTATATCATGGCCGACAAGCAGAAGAACGGCATCAAGGTGAACTTCAAGATCCGCCACAACAT
CGAGGACGGCAGCGTGCAGCTCGCCGACCACTACCAGCAGAACACCCCCATCGGCGACGGCCCCGTGCTG
CTGCCCGACAACCACTACCTGAGCACCCAGTCCAAACTGAGCAAAGACCCCAACGAGAAGCGCGATCACA
TGGTCCTGCTGGAGTTCGTGACCGCCGCCGGGATCACTCTCGGCATGGACGAGCTGTACAAGGGTTCAGG
CTCGGGATCTGGGAATTCGGGTCCGTCCGAGAAGACCTTCAAACAGCGCCGGAGCTTCGAACAAAGAGTG
GAAGATGTCCGGCTCATCCGGGAGCAGCACCCCACCAAGATCCCAGTGATTATAGAGCGATACAAGGGTG
AGAAGCAGCTGCCCGTCCTGGACAAGACCAAGTTCCTTGTACCTGATCACGTGAATATGAGCGAACTCAT
CAAGATAATTAGAAGGCGCCTGCAGCTCAATGCTAACCAAGCCTTCTTCCTCCTGGTGAATGGGCACAGC
ATGGTGAGTGTGTCCACACCCATCTCTGAAGTGTACGAGAGCGAGAGAGATGAAGACGGCTTCCTGTACA
TGGTCTATGCCTCCCAGGAGACGTTCGGGATGGTGGCCTCCTCCGAGGACGTCATCAAGGAGTTCATGCG
CTTCAAGGTGCGCATGGAGGGCTCCGTGAACGGCCACGAGTTCGAGATCGAGGGCGAGGGCGAGGGCCGC
CCCTACGAGGGCACCCAGACCGCCAAGCTGAAGGTGACCAAGGGCGGCCCCCTGCCCTTCGCCTGGGACA
TCCTGTCCCCTCAGTTCCAGTACGGCTCCAAGGCCTACGTGAAGCACCCCGCCGACATCCCCGACTACTT
GAAGCTGTCCTTCCCCGAGGGCTTCAAGTGGGAGCGCGTGATGAACTTCGAGGACGGCGGCGTGGTGACC
GTGACCCAGGACTCCTCCCTGCAGGACGGCGAGTTCATCTACAAGGTGAAGCTGCGCGGCACCAACTTCC
CCTCCGACGGCCCCGTAATGCAGAAGAAGACCATGGGCTGGGAGGCCTCCACCGAGCGGATGTACCCCGA
GGACGGCGCCCTGAAGGGCGAGATCAAGATGAGGCTGAAGCTGAAGGACGGCGGCCACTACGACGCCGAG
GTCAAGACCACCTACATGGCCAAGAAGCCCGTGCAGCTGCCCGGCGCCTACAAGACCGACATCAAGCTGG
ACATCACCTCCCACAACGAGGACTACACCATCGTGGAACAGTACGAGCGCGCCGAGGGCCGCCACTCCAC
CGGCGCCTAATGAGCGGCCGCTACGTAAATTCCGCCCCCCCCCCTAACGTTACTGGCCGAAGCCGCTTGG
AATAAGGCCGGTGTGCGTTTGTCTATATGTTATTTTCCACCATATTGCCGTCTTTTGGCAATGTGAGGGC
CCGGAAACCTGGCCCTGTCTTCTTGACGAGCATTCCTAGGGGTCTTTCCCCTCTCGCCAAAGGAATGCAA
GGTCTGTTGAATGTCGTGAAGGAAGCAGTTCCTCTGGAAGTTTCTTGAAGACAAACAACGTCTGTAGCGA
CCCTTTGCAGGCAGCGGAACCCCCCACCTGGCGACAGGTGCCTCTGCGGCCAAAAGCCACGTGTATAAGA
TACACCTGCAAAGGCGGCACAACCCCAGTGCCACGTTGTGAGTTGGATAGTTGTGGAAAGAGTCAAATGG
CTCTCCTCAAGCGTATTCAACAAGGGGCTGAAGGATGCCCAGAAGGTACCCCATTGTATGGGATCTGATC
TGGGGCCTCGGTGCACATGCTTTACATGTGTTTAGTCGAGGTTAAAAAAACGTCTAGGCCCCCCGAACCA
CGGGGACGTGGTTTTCCTTTGAAAAACACGATGATAATATGGCCACAACCGTCGACCGCCCGCCCCACGA
CCCGCAGCGCCCGACCGAAAGGAGCGCACGACCCCATGGCTCGACGATAAAATAAAAGATTTTATTTAGT
CTCCAGAAAAAGGGGGGAATGAAAGACCCCACCTGTAGGTTTGGCAAGCTAGCTTAAGTAACGCCATTTT
GCAAGGCATGGAAAAATACATAACTGAGAATAGAGAAGTTCAGATCAAGGTCAGGAACAGATGGAACAGC
TGAATATGGGCCAAACAGGATATCTGTGGTAAGCAGTTCCTGCCCCGGCTCAGGGCCAAGAACAGATGGA
ACAGCTGAATATGGGCCAAACAGGATATCTGTGGTAAGCAGTTCCTGCCCCGGCTCAGGGCCAAGAACAG
ATGGTCCCCAGATGCGGTCCAGCCCTCAGCAGTTTCTAGAGAACCATCAGATGTTTCCAGGGTGCCCCAA
GGACCTGAAATGACCCTGTGCCTTATTTGAACTAACCAATCAGTTCGCTTCTCGCTTCTGTTCGCGCGCT
TCTGCTCCCCGAGCTCAATAAAAGAGCCCACAACCCCTCACTCGGGGCGCCAGTCCTCCGATTGACTGAG
TCGCCCGGGTACCCGTGTATCCAATAAACCCTCTTGCAGTTGCATCCGACTTGTGGTCTCGCTGTTCCTT
GGGAGGGTCTCCTCTGAGTGATTGACTACCCGTCAGCGGGGGTCTTTCACATGCAGCATGTATCAAAATT
AATTTGGTTTTTTTTCTTAAGTATTTACATTAAATGGCCATAGTTGCATTAATGAATCGGCCAACGCGCG
GGGAGAGGCGGTTTGCGTATTGGGCGCTCTTCCGCTTCCTCGCTCACTGACTCGCTGCGCTCGGTCGTTC
GGCTGCGGCGAGCGGTATCAGCTCACTCAAAGGCGGTAATACGGTTATCCACAGAATCAGGGGATAACGC
AGGAAAGAACATGTGAGCAAAAGGCCAGCAAAAGGCCAGGAACCGTAAAAAGGCCGCGTTGCTGGCGTTT
TTCCATAGGCTCCGCCCCCCTGACGAGCATCACAAAAATCGACGCTCAAGTCAGAGGTGGCGAAACCCGA
CAGGACTATAAAGATACCAGGCGTTTCCCCCTGGAAGCTCCCTCGTGCGCTCTCCTGTTCCGACCCTGCC
GCTTACCGGATACCTGTCCGCCTTTCTCCCTTCGGGAAGCGTGGCGCTTTCTCATAGCTCACGCTGTAGG
TATCTCAGTTCGGTGTAGGTCGTTCGCTCCAAGCTGGGCTGTGTGCACGAACCCCCCGTTCAGCCCGACC
GCTGCGCCTTATCCGGTAACTATCGTCTTGAGTCCAACCCGGTAAGACACGACTTATCGCCACTGGCAGC
AGCCACTGGTAACAGGATTAGCAGAGCGAGGTATGTAGGCGGTGCTACAGAGTTCTTGAAGTGGTGGCCT
AACTACGGCTACACTAGAAGAACAGTATTTGGTATCTGCGCTCTGCTGAAGCCAGTTACCTTCGGAAAAA
GAGTTGGTAGCTCTTGATCCGGCAAACAAACCACCGCTGGTAGCGGTGGTTTTTTTGTTTGCAAGCAGCA
GATTACGCGCAGAAAAAAAGGATCTCAAGAAGATCCTTTGATCTTTTCTACGGGGTCTGACGCTCAGTGG
AACGAAAACTCACGTTAAGGGATTTTGGTCATGAGATTATCAAAAAGGATCTTCACCTAGATCCTTTTGC
GGCCGGCCGCAAATCAATCTAAAGTATATATGAGTAAACTTGGTCTGACAGTTACCAATGCTTAATCAGT
GAGGCACCTATCTCAGCGATCTGTCTATTTCGTTCATCCATAGTTGCCTGACTCCCCGTCGTGTAGATAA
CTACGATACGGGAGGGCTTACCATCTGGCCCCAGTGCTGCAATGATACCGCGAGACCCACGCTCACCGGC
TCCAGATTTATCAGCAATAAACCAGCCAGCCGGAAGGGCCGAGCGCAGAAGTGGTCCTGCAACTTTATCC
GCCTCCATCCAGTCTATTAATTGTTGCCGGGAAGCTAGAGTAAGTAGTTCGCCAGTTAATAGTTTGCGCA
ACGTTGTTGCCATTGCTACAGGCATCGTGGTGTCACGCTCGTCGTTTGGTATGGCTTCATTCAGCTCCGG
TTCCCAACGATCAAGGCGAGTTACATGATCCCCCATGTTGTGCAAAAAAGCGGTTAGCTCCTTCGGTCCT
CCGATCGTTGTCAGAAGTAAGTTGGCCGCAGTGTTATCACTCATGGTTATGGCAGCACTGCATAATTCTC
TTACTGTCATGCCATCCGTAAGATGCTTTTCTGTGACTGGTGAGTACTCAACCAAGTCATTCTGAGAATA
GTGTATGCGGCGACCGAGTTGCTCTTGCCCGGCGTCAACACGGGATAATACCGCGCCACATAGCAGAACT
TTAAAAGTGCTCATCATTGGAAAACGTTCTTCGGGGCGAAAACTCTCAAGGATCTTACCGCTGTTGAGAT
CCAGTTCGATGTAACCCACTCGTGCACCCAACTGATCTTCAGCATCTTTTACTTTCACCAGCGTTTCTGG
GTGAGCAAAAACAGGAAGGCAAAATGCCGCAAAAAAGGGAATAAGGGCGACACGGAAATGTTGAATACTC
ATACTCTTCCTTTTTCAATATTATTGAAGCATTTATCAGGGTTATTGTCTCATGAGCGGATACATATTTG
AATGTATTTAGAAAAATAAACAAATAGGGGTTCCGCGCACATTTCCCCGAAAAGTGCCACCTGACGTCTA
AGAAACCATTATTATCATGACATTAACCTATAAAAATAGGCGTATCACGAGGCCCTTTCGTCTTCACTAT
AGGAGCTTGGCCCATTGCATACGTTGTATCCATATCATAATATGTACATTTATATTGGCTCATGTCCA
Features (pLannotate 1.2.2; 16 found; start..end, strand, type, name):
     17..396     +  enhancer       CMV enhancer: human cytomegalovirus immediate early enhancer
    397..692     +  LTR            3' LTR (ΔU3) (fragment): self-inactivating 3' long terminal repeat (LTR) from Moloney murine leukemia virus
    755..1112    +  misc_feature   MMLV Ψ: packaging signal of Moloney murine leukemia virus (MMLV)
   1177..1593    +  CDS            gag (truncated): truncated Moloney murine leukemia virus (MMLV) gag gene lacking the start codon
   1603..1977    +  misc_feature   pol region: Moloney murine leukemia virus (MMLV) pol region containing the splice acceptor site
   2013..2896    +  CDS            HaloTag® (fragment): modified bacterial dehalogenase that forms covalent bonds with chloroalkane derivatives
   2919..3632    +  CDS            mEGFP: mEGFP is a basic (constitutively fluorescent) green fluorescent protein published in 2002, derived from Aequorea victoria. It has moderate acid sensitivity.
   3663..4020    +  CDS            LC3 (fragment): rat LC3 protein; Map1lc3b; Atg8 family member found on autophagosomes
   4024..4700    +  CDS            mRFP1 (fragment): monomeric derivative of DsRed (Campbell et al., 2002) mammalian codon-optimized
   4725..5300    +  misc_feature   IRES2: internal ribosome entry site (IRES) of the encephalomyocarditis virus (EMCV)
   5408..5529    +  LTR            3' LTR (ΔU3) (fragment): self-inactivating 3' long terminal repeat (LTR) from Moloney murine leukemia virus
   5530..5999    +  LTR            LTR: long terminal repeat from Moloney murine leukemia virus
   6065..6117    -  CDS            lacI (fragment): lac repressor; lacI; The lac repressor binds to the lac operator to inhibit transcription in E. coli. This inhibition can be relieved by adding lactose or isopropyl-β-D-thiogalactopyranoside (IPTG).
   6300..6888    -  rep_origin     ori: high-copy-number ColE1/pMB1/pBR322/pUC origin of replication
   7052..7912    -  CDS            AmpR: β-lactamase; bla; confers resistance to ampicillin, carbenicillin, and related antibiotics
   7913..8017    -  promoter       AmpR promoter: bla
