[The description below was written by a language model from this plasmid's Addgene catalogue record and pLannotate feature annotations shown in this document.]
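Description:
pMRX-No-HaloTag7-mGFP-LC3-mRFP is a Moloney murine leukemia virus-based retroviral expression plasmid built on the pMRX-No backbone, intended for stable expression of an autophagy reporter in mammalian cells. It is propagated in E. coli through a high-copy ColE1/pUC-type origin and selected with ampicillin via the β-lactamase gene and its native promoter. The viral portion begins with a CMV enhancer fused to LTR sequence, a hybrid 5' arrangement that typically drives strong transcription of the viral genome in packaging cells. This is followed by the MMLV Ψ packaging signal, a truncated gag lacking its start codon, and a pol fragment carrying the splice acceptor, with an MMLV LTR closing the cassette downstream. An EMCV IRES lies after the insert, but no coding sequence is annotated between it and the 3' LTR, and the record lists no mammalian selection marker. A short lacI fragment in the backbone appears to be a cloning remnant.

The payload is a single fusion open reading frame: HaloTag7, monomeric EGFP, rat LC3B (Map1lc3b) and, at the C terminus, monomeric RFP1. No dedicated internal promoter is annotated, so expression presumably derives from the LTR-driven transcript. LC3 is an Atg8-family protein that associates with autophagosomes, and its C-terminal extension is normally cleaved off by cellular processing, which would release mRFP as a separate product that can serve as an internal control. HaloTag binds chloroalkane ligands covalently, allowing the reporter to be pulse-labelled and followed over time. The stated purpose is measuring autophagic flux, in the context of a pulse-chasable HaloTag reporter processing assay.
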