Addgene plasmid #184902: pMRX-No-HaloTag7-mGFP-LC3-mRFP
Purpose: Stable expression of HaloTag7-mGFP-LC3-mRFP in mammalian cells to measure autophagic flux
Depositing lab: Noboru Mizushima. Depositing organization: The University of Tokyo. Publication: A pulse-chasable reporter processing assay for mammalian autophagic flux with HaloTag. Yim WW, Yamamoto H, Mizushima N. Elife. 2022 Aug 8;11. pii: 78923. doi: 10.7554/eLife.78923. PubMed 35938926.
Backbone
  Vector backbone: pMRX-No
  Vector type: Mammalian Expression
Growth in bacteria
  Bacterial resistance: Ampicillin, 100 μg/mL
  Growth temperature: 37°C
  Growth strain: DH5alpha
  Copy number: Unknown
Gene/Insert
  Gene/Insert name: LC3B
  Species: R. norvegicus (rat)
  Insert size (bp): 357
  Tag / fusion protein: HaloTag7 (N terminal on insert); monomeric EGFP (N terminal on insert); monomeric RFP (C terminal on insert)
Terms and licenses: Academic/Nonprofit Terms; Industry Terms: Not Available to Industry
How to cite: pMRX-No-HaloTag7-mGFP-LC3-mRFP was a gift from Noboru Mizushima (Addgene plasmid # 184902 ; http://n2t.net/addgene:184902 ; RRID:Addgene_184902)
